Addgene plasmid #26821: pcDNA3.3_d2eGFP
Depositing lab: Derrick Rossi. Depositing organization: Boston Children's Hospital. Publication: Highly efficient reprogramming to pluripotency and directed differentiation of human cells with synthetic modified mRNA. Warren L, Manos PD, Ahfeldt T, Loh YH, Li H, Lau F, Ebina W, Mandal PK, Smith ZD, Meissner A, Daley GQ, Brack AS, Collins JJ, Cowan C, Schlaeger TM, Rossi DJ. Cell Stem Cell. 2010 Nov 5;7(5):618-30. doi: 10.1016/j.stem.2010.08.012. Epub 2010 Sep 30. PubMed 20888316.
Backbone
  Vector backbone: pcDNA3.3
  Backbone size w/o insert (bp): 5400
  Vector type: Mammalian Expression
Growth in bacteria
  Bacterial resistance: Ampicillin, 100 μg/mL
  Growth temperature: 37°C
  Growth strain: DH5alpha
  Copy number: High Copy
Gene/Insert
  Gene/Insert name: 5'UTR-d2eGFP-3'UTR
  Species: jellyfish
  Insert size (bp): 1504
  Mutation: destabilized (PEST sequence) GFP
  Cloning method: Restriction Enzyme
  Sequencing primers: 5′ CMV Forward; 3′ TK polyA reverse
Terms and licenses: Academic/Nonprofit Terms; Industry Terms
Depositor comments: Note that orientation of the insert in pcDNA does not matter -- they were cloned by TA-cloning, and either orientation is fine.
How to cite: pcDNA3.3_d2eGFP was a gift from Derrick Rossi (Addgene plasmid # 26821 ; http://n2t.net/addgene:26821 ; RRID:Addgene_26821)
