[The description below was written by a language model from this plasmid's Addgene catalogue record.]
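Description:
pcDNA3.3_d2eGFP is a plasmid built on the pcDNA3.3 mammalian expression backbone (about 5.4 kb without insert) and propagated in E. coli as a high-copy plasmid under ampicillin selection. No feature table accompanies the record, so the backbone elements are not itemised. The listed sequencing primers, CMV forward and TK polyA reverse, indicate that the cloning site lies between a CMV promoter and a thymidine kinase polyadenylation signal. Any mammalian selection marker is not stated.

The insert, roughly 1.5 kb, is a cassette described as 5'UTR-d2eGFP-3'UTR: a jellyfish-derived enhanced GFP coding sequence made unstable by a fused PEST sequence, flanked by untranslated regions whose origin the record does not specify. PEST motifs target proteins for rapid turnover, so the destabilised reporter tracks current expression rather than accumulating over time.

The catalogue lists restriction enzyme cloning, but the depositor comments say the insert was introduced by TA cloning and that either orientation in the vector is acceptable. This implies the plasmid is not primarily meant to drive expression from the CMV promoter, and instead serves as a carrier or template for the UTR-flanked cassette. That reading fits the associated publication, which concerns reprogramming and directed differentiation of human cells using synthetic modified mRNA. There, such a cassette would plausibly act as a template for producing a reporter mRNA to monitor delivery and translation, although the record does not spell out this workflow. Users wanting direct expression in mammalian cells should first confirm the insert orientation.
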