>Addgene plasmid #26821 | pcDNA3.3_d2eGFP | addgene partial sequence | sequence record 33047 | 26821 with TK-pA-R
ACTAACCGGTAGGGATCGAACCCTTGCGTCGACACTAGTTCTAGACCCTCACTTCCTACTCAGGCTTTAT
TCAAAGACCAAGAGGTACAGGTGCAAGGGAGAGAAGAAGGGCATGGCCAGAAGGCAAGCCCCGCAGAAGG
CAGCCTACACATTGATCCTAGCAGAAGCACAGGCTGCAGGGTGACGGTCCATCCCGCTCTCCTGGGCACA
AGACATGGGCAGCGTGCCATCATCCTGCTCCTCCACCTCCGGCGGGAAGCCATGGCTAAGCTTCTTGTAC
AGCTCGTCCATGCCGAGAGTGATCCCGGCGGCGGTCACGAACTCCAGCAGGACCATGTGATCGCGCTTCT
CGTTGGGGTCTTTGCTCAGGGCGGACTGGGTGCTCAGGTAGTGGTTGTCGGGCAGCAGCACGGGGCCGTC
GCCGATGGGGGTGTTCTGCTGGTAGTGGTCGGCGAGCTGCACGCTGCCGTCCTCGATGTTGTGGCGGATC
TTGAAGTTCACCTTGATGCCGTTCTTCTGCTTGTCGGCCATGATATAGACGTTGTGGCTGTTGTAGTTGT
ACTCCAGCTTGTGCCCCAGGATGTTGCCGTCCTCCTTGAAGTCGATGCCCTTCAGCTCGATGCGGTTCAC
CAGGGTGTCGCCCTCGAACTTCACCTCGGCGCGGGTCTTGTAGTTGCCGTCGTCCTTGAAGAAGATGGTG
CGCTCCTGGACGTAGCCTTCGGGCATGGCGGACTTGAAGAAGTCGTGCTGCTTCATGTGGTCGGGGTAGC
GGCTGAAGCACTGCACGCCG
