>Addgene plasmid #26821 | pcDNA3.3_d2eGFP | addgene partial sequence | sequence record 33048 | 26821 with CMV-F
AGAGCTCGTTTAGTGACCGTCAGATCGCCTGGAGACGCCATCCACGCTGTTTTGACCTCCATAGAAGACA
CCGGGACCGATCCAGCCTCCGGACTCTAGAGGATCGAACCCTTTGGACCCTCGTACAGAAGCTAATACGA
CTCACTATAGGGAAATAAGAGAGAAAAGAAGAGTAAGAAGAAATATAAGAGCCACCATGGTGAGCAAGGG
CGAGGAGCTGTTCACCGGGGTGGTGCCCATCCTGGTCGAGCTGGACGGCGACGTAAACGGCCACAAGTTC
AGCGTGTCCGGCGAGGGCGAGGGCGATGCCACCTACGGCAAGCTGACCCTGAAGTTCATCTGCACCACCG
GCAAGCTGCCCGTGCCCTGGCCCACCCTCGTGACCACCCTGACCTACGGCGTGCAGTGCTTCAGCCGCTA
CCCCGACCACATGAAGCAGCACGACTTCTTCAAGTCCGCCATGCCCGAAGGCTACGTCCAGGAGCGCACC
ATCTTCTTCAAGGACGACGGCAACTACAAGACCCGCGCCGAGGTGAAGTTCGAGGGCGACACCCTGGTGA
ACCGCATCGAGCTGAAGGGCATCGACTTCAAGGAGGACGGCAACATCCTGGGGCACAAGCTGGAGTACAA
CTACAACAGCCACAACGTCTATATCATGGCCGACAAGCAGAAGAACGGCATCAAGGTGAACTTCAAGATC
CGCCACAACATCGAGGACGGCAGCGTGCAGCTCGCCGACCACTACCAGCAGAACACCCCCATCGGCGACG
GCCCCGTGCTGCTGCCCGACAACCACTACCTGA
