>Addgene plasmid #26821 | pcDNA3.3_d2eGFP | addgene partial sequence | sequence record 135908 | SV40pro-F 5'-TATTTATGCAGAGGCCGAGG-3'
AGTAGTGAGGAGGCTTTTTTGGAGGCCTAGGCTTTTGCAAAAAGCTCCCGGGAGCTTGTATATCCATTTT
CGGATCTGATCAAGAGACAGGATGAGGATCGTTTCGCATGATTGAACAAGATGGATTGCACGCAGGTTCT
CCGGCCGCTTGGGTGGAGAGGCTATTCGGCTATGACTGGGCACAACAGACAATCGGCTGCTCTGATGCCG
CCGTGTTCCGGCTGTCAGCGCAGGGGCGCCCGGTTCTTTTTGTCAAGACCGACCTGTCCGGTGCCCTGAA
TGAACTGCAGGACGAGGCAGCGCGGCTATCGTGGCTGGCCACGACGGGCGTTCCTTGCGCAGCTGTGCTC
GACGTTGTCACTGAAGCGGGAAGGGACTGGCTGCTATTGGGCGAAGTGCCGGGGCAGGATCTCCTGTCAT
CTCACCTTGCTCCTGCCGAGAAAGTATCCATCATGGCTGATGCAATGCGGCGGCTGCATACGCTTGATCC
GGCTACCTGCCCATTCGACCACCAAGCGAAACATCGCATCGAGCGAGCACGTACTCGGATGGAAGCCGGT
CTTGTCGATCAGGATGATCTGGACGAAGAGCATCAGGGGCTCGCGCCAGCCGAACTGTTCGCCAGGCTCA
AGGCGCGCATGCCCGACGGCGAGGATCTCGTCGTGACCCATGGCGATGCCTGCTTGCCGAATATCATGGT
GGAAAATGGCCGCTTTTCTGGATTCATCGACTGTGGCCGGCTGGGTGTGGCGGACCGCTATCAGGACATA
GCGTTGGCTACCCGTGATATTGCTGAAGAGCTTGGCGGCGAATGGGCTGACCGCTTCCTCGTGCTTTACG
GTATCGCCGCTCCCGATTCGCAGCGCATCGCCTTCTATCGCCTTCTTGACGAGTTCTTCTGA
