LOCUS       Exported 6455 bp ds-DNA circular SYN 12-MAY-2021
DEFINITION  synthetic circular DNA
ACCESSION   .
VERSION     .
KEYWORDS    pcDNA3.3_d2eGFP
SOURCE      synthetic DNA construct
  ORGANISM  synthetic DNA construct
REFERENCE   1 (bases 1 to 6455)
  AUTHORS   Warren L, Manos PD, Ahfeldt T, Loh YH, Li H, Lau F, Ebina W, Mandal
            PK, Smith ZD, Meissner A, Daley GQ, Brack AS, Collins JJ, Cowan C,
            Schlaeger TM, Rossi DJ
  TITLE     Highly Efficient Reprogramming to Pluripotency and Directed
            Differentiation of Human Cells with Synthetic Modified mRNA.
  JOURNAL   Cell Stem Cell. 2010 Sep 29. ():.
  PUBMED    20888316
REFERENCE   2 (bases 1 to 6455)
  AUTHORS   .
  TITLE     Direct Submission
  JOURNAL   Exported May 12, 2021 from SnapGene Server 1.1.58
            http://www.snapgene.com
FEATURES             Location/Qualifiers
     source          1..6455
                     /organism="synthetic DNA construct"
                     /mol_type="other DNA"
     enhancer        50..429
                     /label=CMV enhancer
                     /note="human cytomegalovirus immediate early enhancer"
     promoter        430..633
                     /label=CMV promoter
                     /note="human cytomegalovirus (CMV) immediate early
                     promoter"
     primer_bind     584..604
                     /label=CMV-F
                     /note="Human CMV immediate early promoter, forward primer"
     primer_bind     630..654
                     /label=LNCX
                     /note="Human CMV promoter, forward primer"
     primer_bind     761..780
                     /label=T7
                     /note="T7 promoter, forward primer"
     promoter        761..779
                     /label=T7 promoter
                     /note="promoter for bacteriophage T7 RNA polymerase"
     regulatory      819..828
                     /regulatory_class="other"
                     /note="vertebrate consensus sequence for strong initiation
                     of translation (Kozak, 1987)"
     CDS             825..1670
                     /codon_start=1
                     /product="EGFP destabilized by fusion to residues 422-461
                     of mouse ornithine decarboxylase, giving an in vivo
                     half-life of ~2 hours"
                     /label=d2EGFP
                     /note="mammalian codon-optimized"
                     /translation="MVSKGEELFTGVVPILVELDGDVNGHKFSVSGEGEGDATYGKLTL
                     KFICTTGKLPVPWPTLVTTLTYGVQCFSRYPDHMKQHDFFKSAMPEGYVQERTIFFKDD
                     GNYKTRAEVKFEGDTLVNRIELKGIDFKEDGNILGHKLEYNYNSHNVYIMADKQKNGIK
                     VNFKIRHNIEDGSVQLADHYQQNTPIGDGPVLLPDNHYLSTQSALSKDPNEKRDHMVLL
                     EFVTAAGITLGMDELYKKLSHGFPPEVEEQDDGTLPMSCAQESGMDRHPAACASARINV
                     "
     primer_bind     complement(870..891)
                     /label=EGFP-N
                     /note="EGFP, reverse primer"
     primer_bind     complement(1131..1150)
                     /label=EXFP-R
                     /note="For distinguishing EGFP variants, reverse primer"
     primer_bind     1478..1499
                     /label=EGFP-C
                     /note="EGFP, forward primer"
     primer_bind     complement(1841..1860)
                     /label=TK-pA-R
                     /note="Thymidine kinase polyA, reverse primer"
     polyA_signal    1885..1933
                     /label=HSV TK poly(A) signal
                     /note="herpes simplex virus thymidine kinase
                     polyadenylation signal (Cole and Stacy, 1985)"
     rep_origin      2135..2563
                     /direction=RIGHT
                     /label=f1 ori
                     /note="f1 bacteriophage origin of replication; arrow
                     indicates direction of (+) strand synthesis"
     primer_bind     complement(2222..2241)
                     /label=F1ori-R
                     /note="F1 origin, reverse primer"
     primer_bind     2432..2453
                     /label=F1ori-F
                     /note="F1 origin, forward primer"
     primer_bind     complement(2572..2592)
                     /label=pBABE 3'
                     /note="SV40 enhancer, reverse primer for pBABE vectors"
     promoter        2577..2906
                     /label=SV40 promoter
                     /note="SV40 enhancer and early promoter"
     rep_origin      2757..2892
                     /label=SV40 ori
                     /note="SV40 origin of replication"
     primer_bind     2819..2838
                     /label=SV40pro-F
                     /note="SV40 promoter/origin, forward primer"
     CDS             2973..3767
                     /codon_start=1
                     /gene="aph(3')-II (or nptII)"
                     /product="aminoglycoside phosphotransferase from Tn5"
                     /label=NeoR/KanR
                     /note="confers resistance to neomycin, kanamycin, and G418
                     (Geneticin(R))"
                     /translation="MIEQDGLHAGSPAAWVERLFGYDWAQQTIGCSDAAVFRLSAQGRP
                     VLFVKTDLSGALNELQDEAARLSWLATTGVPCAAVLDVVTEAGRDWLLLGEVPGQDLLS
                     SHLAPAEKVSIMADAMRRLHTLDPATCPFDHQAKHRIERARTRMEAGLVDQDDLDEEHQ
                     GLAPAELFARLKARMPDGEDLVVTHGDACLPNIMVENGRFSGFIDCGRLGVADRYQDIA
                     LATRDIAEELGGEWADRFLVLYGIAAPDSQRIAFYRLLDEFF"
     primer_bind     complement(3027..3046)
                     /label=Neo-R
                     /note="Neomycin resistance gene, reverse primer"
     primer_bind     3637..3656
                     /label=Neo-F
                     /note="Neomycin resistance gene, forward primer"
     polyA_signal    3943..4064
                     /label=SV40 poly(A) signal
                     /note="SV40 polyadenylation signal"
     primer_bind     complement(3980..3999)
                     /label=SV40pA-R
                     /note="SV40 polyA, reverse primer"
     primer_bind     4034..4053
                     /label=EBV-rev
                     /note="SV40 polyA terminator, reverse primer"
     primer_bind     complement(4113..4129)
                     /label=M13 rev
                     /note="common sequencing primer, one of multiple similar
                     variants"
     primer_bind     complement(4113..4129)
                     /label=M13 Reverse
                     /note="In lacZ gene. Also called M13-rev"
     primer_bind     complement(4126..4148)
                     /label=M13/pUC Reverse
                     /note="In lacZ gene"
     protein_bind    4137..4153
                     /label=lac operator
                     /bound_moiety="lac repressor encoded by lacI"
                     /note="The lac repressor binds to the lac operator to
                     inhibit transcription in E. coli. This inhibition can be
                     relieved by adding lactose or
                     isopropyl-beta-D-thiogalactopyranoside (IPTG)."
     promoter        complement(4161..4191)
                     /label=lac promoter
                     /note="promoter for the E. coli lac operon"
     protein_bind    4206..4227
                     /label=CAP binding site
                     /bound_moiety="E. coli catabolite activator protein"
                     /note="CAP binding activates transcription in the presence
                     of cAMP."
     primer_bind     complement(4344..4361)
                     /label=L4440
                     /note="L4440 vector, forward primer"
     rep_origin      complement(4515..5103)
                     /direction=LEFT
                     /label=ori
                     /note="high-copy-number ColE1/pMB1/pBR322/pUC origin of
                     replication"
     primer_bind     complement(4595..4614)
                     /label=pBR322ori-F
                     /note="pBR322 origin, forward primer"
     CDS             complement(5274..6134)
                     /codon_start=1
                     /gene="bla"
                     /product="beta-lactamase"
                     /label=AmpR
                     /note="confers resistance to ampicillin, carbenicillin, and
                     related antibiotics"
                     /translation="MSIQHFRVALIPFFAAFCLPVFAHPETLVKVKDAEDQLGARVGYI
                     ELDLNSGKILESFRPEERFPMMSTFKVLLCGAVLSRIDAGQEQLGRRIHYSQNDLVEYS
                     PVTEKHLTDGMTVRELCSAAITMSDNTAANLLLTTIGGPKELTAFLHNMGDHVTRLDRW
                     EPELNEAIPNDERDTTMPVAMATTLRKLLTGELLTLASRQQLIDWMEADKVAGPLLRSA
                     LPAGWFIADKSGAGERGSRGIIAALGPDGKPSRIVVIYTTGSQATMDERNRQIAEIGAS
                     LIKHW"
     primer_bind     5897..5916
                     /label=Amp-R
                     /note="Ampicillin resistance gene, reverse primer"
     promoter        complement(6135..6239)
                     /gene="bla"
                     /label=AmpR promoter
     primer_bind     complement(6314..6333)
                     /label=pRS-marker
                     /note="pRS vectors, use to sequence yeast selectable
                     marker"
ORIGIN
        1 gttaggcgtt ttgcgctgct tcgcgatgta cgggccagat atacgcgttg acattgatta
       61 ttgactagtt attaatagta atcaattacg gggtcattag ttcatagccc atatatggag
      121 ttccgcgtta cataacttac ggtaaatggc ccgcctggct gaccgcccaa cgacccccgc
      181 ccattgacgt caataatgac gtatgttccc atagtaacgc caatagggac tttccattga
      241 cgtcaatggg tggagtattt acggtaaact gcccacttgg cagtacatca agtgtatcat
      301 atgccaagta cgccccctat tgacgtcaat gacggtaaat ggcccgcctg gcattatgcc
      361 cagtacatga ccttatggga ctttcctact tggcagtaca tctacgtatt agtcatcgct
      421 attaccatgg tgatgcggtt ttggcagtac atcaatgggc gtggatagcg gtttgactca
      481 cggggatttc caagtctcca ccccattgac gtcaatggga gtttgttttg gcaccaaaat
      541 caacgggact ttccaaaatg tcgtaacaac tccgccccat tgacgcaaat gggcggtagg
      601 cgtgtacggt gggaggtcta tataagcaga gctcgtttag tgaaccgtca gatcgcctgg
      661 agacgccatc cacgctgttt tgacctccat agaagacacc gggaccgatc cagcctccgg
      721 actctagagg atcgaaccct ttggaccctc gtacagaagc taatacgact cactataggg
      781 aaataagaga gaaaagaaga gtaagaagaa atataagagc caccatggtg agcaagggcg
      841 aggagctgtt caccggggtg gtgcccatcc tggtcgagct ggacggcgac gtaaacggcc
      901 acaagttcag cgtgtccggc gagggcgagg gcgatgccac ctacggcaag ctgaccctga
      961 agttcatctg caccaccggc aagctgcccg tgccctggcc caccctcgtg accaccctga
     1021 cctacggcgt gcagtgcttc agccgctacc ccgaccacat gaagcagcac gacttcttca
     1081 agtccgccat gcccgaaggc tacgtccagg agcgcaccat cttcttcaag gacgacggca
     1141 actacaagac ccgcgccgag gtgaagttcg agggcgacac cctggtgaac cgcatcgagc
     1201 tgaagggcat cgacttcaag gaggacggca acatcctggg gcacaagctg gagtacaact
     1261 acaacagcca caacgtctat atcatggccg acaagcagaa gaacggcatc aaggtgaact
     1321 tcaagatccg ccacaacatc gaggacggca gcgtgcagct cgccgaccac taccagcaga
     1381 acacccccat cggcgacggc cccgtgctgc tgcccgacaa ccactacctg agcacccagt
     1441 ccgccctgag caaagacccc aacgagaagc gcgatcacat ggtcctgctg gagttcgtga
     1501 ccgccgccgg gatcactctc ggcatggacg agctgtacaa gaagcttagc catggcttcc
     1561 cgccggaggt ggaggagcag gatgatggca cgctgcccat gtcttgtgcc caggagagcg
     1621 ggatggaccg tcaccctgca gcctgtgctt ctgctaggat caatgtgtag gctgccttct
     1681 gcggggcttg ccttctggcc atgcccttct tctctccctt gcacctgtac ctcttggtct
     1741 ttgaataaag cctgagtagg aagtgagggt ctagaactag tgtcgacgca agggttcgat
     1801 ccctaccggt tagtaatgag tttaaacggg ggaggctaac tgaaacacgg aaggagacaa
     1861 taccggaagg aacccgcgct atgacggcaa taaaaagaca gaataaaacg cacgggtgtt
     1921 gggtcgtttg ttcataaacg cggggttcgg tcccagggct ggcactctgt cgatacccca
     1981 ccgagacccc attggggcca atacgcccgc gtttcttcct tttccccacc ccacccccca
     2041 agttcgggtg aaggcccagg gctcgcagcc aacgtcgggg cggcaggccc tgccatagca
     2101 gatctgcgca gctggggctc tagggggtat ccccnnnnnn nnnnnnnnnn nnnnnnnnnn
     2161 nnnnnnnnnn nnnnnnnnnn nnnnnnnnnn nnnnnnnnnn nnnnnnnnnn nnnnnnnnnn
     2221 nnnnnnnnnn nnnnnnnnnn nnnnnnnnnn nnnnnnnncn nnnnnnnnnn nnnnnnnnnn
     2281 nnnnnnnnnn nnnnnnnnnn nnnnnnnnnn nnnnnnnnnn nnnnnnnnnn nnnnnnnnnn
     2341 nnnnnnnnnn annnnnnnnn nnnnnnnnnn nnnnnnnnnn nnnnnnnnnn nnnnnnnnnn
     2401 cctttgacgt tggagtccac gttctttaat agtggactct tgttccaaac tggaacaaca
     2461 ctcaacccta tctcggtcta ttcttttgat ttataaggga ttttgccgat ttcggcctat
     2521 tggttaaaaa atgagctgat ttaacaaaaa tttaacgcga attaattctg tggaatgtgt
     2581 gtcagttagg gtgtggaaag tccccaggct ccccagcagg cagaagtatg caaagcatgc
     2641 atctcaatta gtcagcaacc aggtgtggaa agtccccagg ctccccagca ggcagaagta
     2701 tgcaaagcat gcatctcaat tagtcagcaa ccatagtccc gcccctaact ccgcccatcc
     2761 cgcccctaac tccgcccagt tccgcccatt ctccgcccca tggctgacta atttttttta
     2821 tttatgcaga ggccgaggcc gcctctgcct ctgagctatt ccagaagtag tgaggaggct
     2881 tttttggagg cctaggcttt tgcaaaaagc tcccgggagc ttgtatatcc attttcggat
     2941 ctgatcaaga gacaggatga ggatcgtttc gcatgattga acaagatgga ttgcacgcag
     3001 gttctccggc cgcttgggtg gagaggctat tcggctatga ctgggcacaa cagacaatcg
     3061 gctgctctga tgccgccgtg ttccggctgt cagcgcaggg gcgcccggtt ctttttgtca
     3121 agaccgacct gtccggtgcc ctgaatgaac tgcaggacga ggcagcgcgg ctatcgtggc
     3181 tggccacgac gggcgttcct tgcgcagctg tgctcgacgt tgtcactgaa gcgggaaggg
     3241 actggctgct attgggcgaa gtgccggggc aggatctcct gtcatctcac cttgctcctg
     3301 ccgagaaagt atccatcatg gctgatgcaa tgcggcggct gcatacgctt gatccggcta
     3361 cctgcccatt cgaccaccaa gcgaaacatc gcatcgagcg agcacgtact cggatggaag
     3421 ccggtcttgt cgatcaggat gatctggacg aagagcatca ggggctcgcg ccagccgaac
     3481 tgttcgccag gctcaaggcg cgcatgcccg acggcgagga tctcgtcgtg acccatggcg
     3541 atgcctgctt gccgaatatc atggtggaaa atggccgctt ttctggattc atcgactgtg
     3601 gccggctggg tgtggcggac cgctatcagg acatagcgtt ggctacccgt gatattgctg
     3661 aagagcttgg cggcgaatgg gctgaccgct tcctcgtgct ttacggtatc gccgctcccg
     3721 attcgcagcg catcgccttc tatcgccttc ttgacgagtt cttctgagcg ggactctggg
     3781 gttcgcgaaa tgaccgacca agcgacgccc aacctgccat cacgagattt cgattccacc
     3841 gccgccttct atgaaaggtt gggcttcgga atcgttttcc gggacgccgg ctggatgatc
     3901 ctccagcgcg gggatctcat gctggagttc ttcgcccacc ccaacttgtt tattgcagct
     3961 tataatggtt acaaataaag caatagcatc acaaatttca caaataaagc atttttttca
     4021 ctgcattcta gttgtggttt gtccaaactc atcaatgtat cttatcatgt ctgtataccg
     4081 tcgacctcta gctagagctt ggcgtaatca tggtcatagc tgtttcctgt gtgaaattgt
     4141 tatccgctca caattccaca caacatacga gccggaagca taaagtgtaa agcctggggt
     4201 gcctaatgag tgagctaact cacattaatt gcgttgcgct cactgcccgc tttccagtcg
     4261 ggaaacctgt cgtgccagct gcattaatga atcggccaac gcgcggggag aggcggtttg
     4321 cgtattgggc gctcttccgc ttcctcgctc actgactcgc tgcgctcggt cgttcggctg
     4381 cggcgagcgg tatcagctca ctcaaaggcg gtaatacggt tatccacaga atcaggggat
     4441 aacgcaggaa agaacatgtg agcaaaaggc cagcaaaagg ccaggaaccg taaaaaggcc
     4501 gcgttgctgg cgtttttcca taggctccgc ccccctgacg agcatcacaa aaatcgacgc
     4561 tcaagtcaga ggtggcgaaa cccgacagga ctataaagat accaggcgtt tccccctgga
     4621 agctccctcg tgcgctctcc tgttccgacc ctgccgctta ccggatacct gtccgccttt
     4681 ctcccttcgg gaagcgtggc gctttctcat agctcacgct gtaggtatct cagttcggtg
     4741 taggtcgttc gctccaagct gggctgtgtg cacgaacccc ccgttcagcc cgaccgctgc
     4801 gccttatccg gtaactatcg tcttgagtcc aacccggtaa gacacgactt atcgccactg
     4861 gcagcagcca ctggtaacag gattagcaga gcgaggtatg taggcggtgc tacagagttc
     4921 ttgaagtggt ggcctaacta cggctacact agaagaacag tatttggtat ctgcgctctg
     4981 ctgaagccag ttaccttcgg aaaaagagtt ggtagctctt gatccggcaa acaaaccacc
     5041 gctggtagcg gtggtttttt tgtttgcaag cagcagatta cgcgcagaaa aaaaggatct
     5101 caagaagatc ctttgatctt ttctacgggg tctgacgctc agtggaacga aaactcacgt
     5161 taagggattt tggtcatgag attatcaaaa aggatcttca cctagatcct tttaaattaa
     5221 aaatgaagtt ttaaatcaat ctaaagtata tatgagtaaa cttggtctga cagttaccaa
     5281 tgcttaatca gtgaggcacc tatctcagcg atctgtctat ttcgttcatc catagttgcc
     5341 tgactccccg tcgtgtagat aactacgata cgggagggct taccatctgg ccccagtgct
     5401 gcaatgatac cgcgagaccc acgctcaccg gctccagatt tatcagcaat aaaccagcca
     5461 gccggaaggg ccgagcgcag aagtggtcct gcaactttat ccgcctccat ccagtctatt
     5521 aattgttgcc gggaagctag agtaagtagt tcgccagtta atagtttgcg caacgttgtt
     5581 gccattgcta caggcatcgt ggtgtcacgc tcgtcgtttg gtatggcttc attcagctcc
     5641 ggttcccaac gatcaaggcg agttacatga tcccccatgt tgtgcaaaaa agcggttagc
     5701 tccttcggtc ctccgatcgt tgtcagaagt aagttggccg cagtgttatc actcatggtt
     5761 atggcagcac tgcataattc tcttactgtc atgccatccg taagatgctt ttctgtgact
     5821 ggtgagtact caaccaagtc attctgagaa tagtgtatgc ggcgaccgag ttgctcttgc
     5881 ccggcgtcaa tacgggataa taccgcgcca catagcagaa ctttaaaagt gctcatcatt
     5941 ggaaaacgtt cttcggggcg aaaactctca aggatcttac cgctgttgag atccagttcg
     6001 atgtaaccca ctcgtgcacc caactgatct tcagcatctt ttactttcac cagcgtttct
     6061 gggtgagcaa aaacaggaag gcaaaatgcc gcaaaaaagg gaataagggc gacacggaaa
     6121 tgttgaatac tcatactctt cctttttcaa tattattgaa gcatttatca gggttattgt
     6181 ctcatgagcg gatacatatt tgaatgtatt tagaaaaata aacaaatagg ggttccgcgc
     6241 acatttcccc gaaaagtgcc acctgacgtc gacggatcgg gagatctccc gatcccctat
     6301 ggtgcactct cagtacaatc tgctctgatg ccgcatagtt aagccagtat ctgctccctg
     6361 cttgtgtgtt ggaggtcgct gagtagtgcg cgagcaaaat ttaagctaca acaaggcaag
     6421 gcttgaccga caattgcatg aagaatctgc ttagg
//
